Addgene plasmid #207700: qTAG-N-Zeo-mScarlet
Purpose: (Empty Backbone) Empty N-terminus donor cassette. Integrate homology arms to target the N-terminus insertion of a Zeo-2A-mScarlet cassette
Depositing lab: Laurence Pelletier. Depositing organization: Sinai Health System. Publication: qTAG: an adaptable plasmid scaffold for CRISPR-based endogenous tagging. Philip R, Sharma A, Matellan L, Erpf AC, Hsu WH, Tkach JM, Wyatt HDM, Pelletier L. EMBO J. 2024 Dec 12. doi: 10.1038/s44318-024-00337-5. PubMed 39668248.
Backbone
  Vector backbone: pUC19
  Backbone manufacturer: Invitrogen
  Backbone size (bp): 2686
  Vector type: Mammalian Expression, CRISPR ; Donor Cassette
  Selectable markers: Zeocin
Growth in bacteria
  Bacterial resistance: Ampicillin, 100 μg/mL
  Growth temperature: 37°C
  Growth strain: DH5alpha
  Copy number: High Copy
Gene/Insert
  Gene/Insert name: None
Terms and licenses: Academic/Nonprofit Terms; Industry Terms: Not Available to Industry
Depositor comments: Please visit https://www.biorxiv.org/content/10.1101/2023.11.01.565029v3 for bioRxiv preprint.
How to cite: qTAG-N-Zeo-mScarlet was a gift from Laurence Pelletier (Addgene plasmid # 207700 ; http://n2t.net/addgene:207700 ; RRID:Addgene_207700)
