[The description below was written by a language model from this plasmid's Addgene catalogue record and pLannotate feature annotations shown in this document.]
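Description:
qTAG-N-Zeo-mScarlet is an empty donor-cassette plasmid from the qTAG scaffold series, designed for CRISPR-based endogenous tagging of mammalian genes at the N-terminus. It is built on a pUC19 backbone of about 4 kb in total. It propagates in E. coli at high copy from the ColE1/pUC-type origin, with selection by ampicillin resistance (β-lactamase under its own promoter). Remnants of the pUC19 cloning region flank the cassette, including a lacZα fragment, the lac promoter and operator, and the CAP binding site. The short bom, rop and lacI matches are backbone fragments with no stated role.

The payload has no gene-specific insert. It consists of the ble coding sequence, which confers Zeocin resistance for selecting edited mammalian cells, followed by the red fluorescent protein mScarlet. According to the stated purpose, the two are joined as a Zeo-2A-mScarlet cassette, although the 2A element is not annotated in the feature table. No mammalian promoter is annotated either. This fits a design in which users clone homology arms on either side of the cassette, so that homology-directed repair places it in frame at the start of a target gene. The endogenous promoter would then drive both the resistance marker and the mScarlet-tagged protein, with the 2A peptide separating the two products.

The ble sequence is flanked by the mutant Cre sites lox71 and lox66 in the same orientation. This suggests that Cre can excise the selection marker after edited cells have been enriched, leaving a poorly recombining double-mutant lox site and the mScarlet fusion. The record does not spell out this use.
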