Features (pLannotate 1.2.2; 14 found; start..end, strand, type, name):
    137..236     +  misc_feature   bom (fragment): basis of mobility region from pBR322
    242..399     -  CDS            lacZα (fragment): LacZα fragment of β-galactosidase; lacZ fragment
    423..456     +  protein_bind   lox71: Left element (LE) mutant of loxP (Araki et al., 2010). Cre-mediated recombination occurs in the 8-bp core sequence (GCATACAT). Cre recombinase
    465..836     +  CDS            ble: BLE_STRHI - Experimental evidence at protein level: Swiss-Prot protein existence level 1. Binding protein with a strong affinity to the bleomycin family of antibiotics. From Streptoalloteichus hindustanus.
    909..942     +  protein_bind   lox66: Right element (RE) mutant of loxP (Araki et al., 2010). Cre-mediated recombination occurs in the 8-bp core sequence (GCATACAT). Cre recombinase
   1023..1718    +  CDS            mScarlet: mScarlet is a basic (constitutively fluorescent) red fluorescent protein published in 2016, derived from synthetic construct. It has moderate acid sensitivity.
   1809..1825    -  protein_bind   lac operator: The lac repressor binds to the lac operator to inhibit transcription in E. coli. This inhibition can be relieved by adding lactose or isopropyl-β-D-thiogalactopyranoside (IPTG). lac repressor encoded by lacI
   1833..1863    -  promoter       lac promoter: promoter for the E. coli lac operon
   1878..1899    -  protein_bind   CAP binding site: CAP binding activates transcription in the presence of cAMP. E. coli catabolite activator protein
   1912..2004    -  CDS            lacI (fragment): lac repressor; lacI; The lac repressor binds to the lac operator to inhibit transcription in E. coli. This inhibition can be relieved by adding lactose or isopropyl-β-D-thiogalactopyranoside (IPTG).
   2187..2775    -  rep_origin     ori: high-copy-number ColE1/pMB1/pBR322/pUC origin of replication
   2946..3806    -  CDS            AmpR: β-lactamase; bla; confers resistance to ampicillin, carbenicillin, and related antibiotics
   3807..3911    -  promoter       AmpR promoter: bla
   4006..35      +  CDS            rop (fragment) (across the origin): Rop protein, which maintains plasmids at low copy number; rop
>Addgene plasmid #207700 | qTAG-N-Zeo-mScarlet | addgene full sequence | sequence record 413761 | Addgene NGS Result
TCGCGCGTTTCGGTGATGACGGTGAAAACCTCTGACACATGCAGCTCCCGGAGACGGTCACAGCTTGTCT
GTAAGCGGATGCCGGGAGCAGACAAGCCCGTCAGGGCGCGTCAGCGGGTGTTGGCGGGTGTCGGGGCTGG
CTTAACTATGCGGCATCAGAGCAGATTGTACTGAGAGTGCACCATATGCGGTGTGAAATACCGCACAGAT
GCGTAAGGAGAAAATACCGCATCAGGCGCCATTCGCCATTCAGGCTGCGCAACTGTTGGGAAGGGCGATC
GGTGCGGGCCTCTTCGCTATTACGCCAGCTGGCGAAAGGGGGATGTGCTGCAAGGCGATTAAGTTGGGTA
ACGCCAGGGTTTTCCCAGTCACGACGTTGTAAAACGACGGCCAGTGAATTCGGCAAGAGCAAGACCGGTA
GCTACCGTTCGTATAGCATACATTATACGAAGTTATCTGCTAGCATGGCCAAGTTGACCAGTGCCGTTCC
GGTGCTCACCGCGCGCGACGTCGCCGGAGCGGTCGAGTTCTGGACCGACCGGCTCGGGTTCAGCCGGGAC
TTCGTGGAGGACGACTTCGCCGGTGTGGTCCGGGACGACGTGACCCTGTTCATCAGCGCGGTCCAGGACC
AGGTGGTGCCGGACAACACCCTGGCCTGGGTGTGGGTGCGCGGCCTGGACGAGCTGTACGCCGAGTGGTC
GGAGGTCGTGTCCACGAACTTCCGGGACGCCTCCGGGCCGGCCATGACCGAGATCGGCGAGCAGCCGTGG
GGGCGGGAGTTCGCCCTGCGCGACCCGGCCGGCAACTGCGTGCACTTCGTGGCCGAGGAGCAGGACGGAT
CCGGAGCTACTAACTTCAGCCTGCTGAAGCAGGCCGGAGACGTGGAGGAGAACCCTGGACCTTCTAGAAT
AACTTCGTATAGCATACATTATACGAACGGTAGCACGCGTGGAGGTGGCGGTTCCGGCAAGCCCATCCCC
AACCCCCTGCTGGGCCTGGACAGCACCGGAGGTGGCGGATCAATGGTGAGCAAGGGCGAGGCAGTGATCA
AGGAGTTCATGCGGTTCAAGGTGCACATGGAGGGCTCCATGAACGGCCACGAGTTCGAGATCGAGGGCGA
GGGCGAGGGCCGCCCCTACGAGGGCACCCAGACCGCCAAGCTGAAGGTGACCAAGGGTGGCCCCCTGCCC
TTCTCCTGGGACATCCTGTCCCCTCAGTTCATGTACGGCTCCAGGGCCTTCACCAAGCACCCCGCCGACA
TCCCCGACTACTATAAGCAGTCCTTCCCCGAGGGCTTCAAGTGGGAGCGCGTGATGAACTTCGAGGACGG
CGGCGCCGTGACCGTGACCCAGGACACCTCCCTGGAGGACGGCACCCTGATCTACAAGGTGAAGCTCCGC
GGCACCAACTTCCCTCCTGACGGCCCCGTAATGCAGAAGAAGACAATGGGCTGGGAAGCGTCCACCGAGC
GGTTGTACCCCGAGGACGGCGTGCTGAAGGGCGACATTAAGATGGCCCTGCGCCTGAAGGACGGCGGCCG
CTACCTGGCGGACTTCAAGACCACCTACAAGGCCAAGAAGCCCGTGCAGATGCCCGGCGCCTACAACGTC
GACCGCAAGTTGGACATCACCTCCCACAACGAGGACTACACCGTGGTGGAACAGTACGAACGCTCCGAGG
GCCGCCACTCCACCGGCGGCATGGACGAGCTGTACAAGGGTGGAGGCGGATCTCTCGAGGGAGGAAGCGG
AGGATCTGGCGGTACCAAGCTTGGCGTAATCATGGTCATAGCTGTTTCCTGTGTGAAATTGTTATCCGCT
CACAATTCCACACAACATACGAGCCGGAAGCATAAAGTGTAAAGCCTGGGGTGCCTAATGAGTGAGCTAA
CTCACATTAATTGCGTTGCGCTCACTGCCCGCTTTCCAGTCGGGAAACCTGTCGTGCCAGCTGCATTAAT
GAATCGGCCAACGCGCGGGGAGAGGCGGTTTGCGTATTGGGCGCTCTTCCGCTTCCTCGCTCACTGACTC
GCTGCGCTCGGTCGTTCGGCTGCGGCGAGCGGTATCAGCTCACTCAAAGGCGGTAATACGGTTATCCACA
GAATCAGGGGATAACGCAGGAAAGAACATGTGAGCAAAAGGCCAGCAAAAGGCCAGGAACCGTAAAAAGG
CCGCGTTGCTGGCGTTTTTCCATAGGCTCCGCCCCCCTGACGAGCATCACAAAAATCGACGCTCAAGTCA
GAGGTGGCGAAACCCGACAGGACTATAAAGATACCAGGCGTTTCCCCCTGGAAGCTCCCTCGTGCGCTCT
CCTGTTCCGACCCTGCCGCTTACCGGATACCTGTCCGCCTTTCTCCCTTCGGGAAGCGTGGCGCTTTCTC
ATAGCTCACGCTGTAGGTATCTCAGTTCGGTGTAGGTCGTTCGCTCCAAGCTGGGCTGTGTGCACGAACC
CCCCGTTCAGCCCGACCGCTGCGCCTTATCCGGTAACTATCGTCTTGAGTCCAACCCGGTAAGACACGAC
TTATCGCCACTGGCAGCAGCCACTGGTAACAGGATTAGCAGAGCGAGGTATGTAGGCGGTGCTACAGAGT
TCTTGAAGTGGTGGCCTAACTACGGCTACACTAGAAGAACAGTATTTGGTATCTGCGCTCTGCTGAAGCC
AGTTACCTTCGGAAAAAGAGTTGGTAGCTCTTGATCCGGCAAACAAACCACCGCTGGTAGCGGTGGTTTT
TTTGTTTGCAAGCAGCAGATTACGCGCAGAAAAAAAGGATCTCAAGAAGATCCTTTGATCTTTTCTACGG
GGTCTGACGCTCAGTGGAACGAAAACTCACGTTAAGGGATTTTGGTCATGAGATTATCAAAAAGGATCTT
CACCTAGATCCTTTTAAATTAAAAATGAAGTTTTAAATCAATCTAAAGTATATATGAGTAAACTTGGTCT
GACAGTTACCAATGCTTAATCAGTGAGGCACCTATCTCAGCGATCTGTCTATTTCGTTCATCCATAGTTG
CCTGACTCCCCGTCGTGTAGATAACTACGATACGGGAGGGCTTACCATCTGGCCCCAGTGCTGCAATGAT
ACCGCGAGACCCACGCTCACCGGCTCCAGATTTATCAGCAATAAACCAGCCAGCCGGAAGGGCCGAGCGC
AGAAGTGGTCCTGCAACTTTATCCGCCTCCATCCAGTCTATTAATTGTTGCCGGGAAGCTAGAGTAAGTA
GTTCGCCAGTTAATAGTTTGCGCAACGTTGTTGCCATTGCTACAGGCATCGTGGTGTCACGCTCGTCGTT
TGGTATGGCTTCATTCAGCTCCGGTTCCCAACGATCAAGGCGAGTTACATGATCCCCCATGTTGTGCAAA
AAAGCGGTTAGCTCCTTCGGTCCTCCGATCGTTGTCAGAAGTAAGTTGGCCGCAGTGTTATCACTCATGG
TTATGGCAGCACTGCATAATTCTCTTACTGTCATGCCATCCGTAAGATGCTTTTCTGTGACTGGTGAGTA
CTCAACCAAGTCATTCTGAGAATAGTGTATGCGGCGACCGAGTTGCTCTTGCCCGGCGTCAATACGGGAT
AATACCGCGCCACATAGCAGAACTTTAAAAGTGCTCATCATTGGAAAACGTTCTTCGGGGCGAAAACTCT
CAAGGATCTTACCGCTGTTGAGATCCAGTTCGATGTAACCCACTCGTGCACCCAACTGATCTTCAGCATC
TTTTACTTTCACCAGCGTTTCTGGGTGAGCAAAAACAGGAAGGCAAAATGCCGCAAAAAAGGGAATAAGG
GCGACACGGAAATGTTGAATACTCATACTCTTCCTTTTTCAATATTATTGAAGCATTTATCAGGGTTATT
GTCTCATGAGCGGATACATATTTGAATGTATTTAGAAAAATAAACAAATAGGGGTTCCGCGCACATTTCC
CCGAAAAGTGCCACCTGACGTCTAAGAAACCATTATTATCATGACATTAACCTATAAAAATAGGCGTATC
ACGAGGCCCTTTCGTC
